Addgene plasmid #200426: pIA035
Purpose: amyE::(Ppen-lacIΔ11-dronPA cm). PALM integration vector includes dronPA fusion tagged C-terminal of LacI for FROS imaging in B. subtilis.
Depositing lab: Rut Carballido-López. Depositing organization: INRAE Jouy-en-Josas. Publication: New PALM-compatible integration vectors for use in the Gram-positive model bacterium Bacillus subtilis. Altinoglu I, Carballido-Lopez R. Microbiol Spectr. 2024 Nov 4;12(12):e0161924. doi: 10.1128/spectrum.01619-24. PubMed 39494880.
Backbone
  Vector backbone: pIA027
  Backbone size w/o insert (bp): 6987
  Total vector size (bp): 8280
  Vector type: Bacterial Expression
  Selectable markers: Chloramphenicol
Growth in bacteria
  Bacterial resistance: Ampicillin, 100 μg/mL
  Growth temperature: 37°C
  Growth strain: DH5alpha
  Growth instructions: E. coli: 37°C and selection Ampicillin 100 μg/mL B. subtilis: 30°C and selection Chloramphenicol 5 μg/mL
  Copy number: Low Copy
Gene/Insert
  Gene/Insert name: LacI
  Species: Escherichia coli
  Insert size (bp): 1047
  GenBank ID: J01636.1
  Promoter: Ppen
  Tag / fusion protein: dronPA (C terminal on insert)
  Cloning method: Gibson Cloning
  Sequencing primers: 5′ CGAATTCGAGCTCGGTACGGGGATCGGGTTATCGAATTCCCGGTGG; 3′ GGTTTAATCACACTCATGGCGGCCGCCAGCTGCATTAATGAATCGG
Terms and licenses: Academic/Nonprofit Terms; Industry Terms: Not Available to Industry
Depositor comments: pPT300 was amplified using primers oIA027 and oIA058. The resulting fragment was cloned into pIA027 digested by BamHI and NotI, giving plasmid pIA035, amyE::(Ppen-lacIΔ11-dronPA cm). Please visit https://doi.org/10.1101/2023.03.16.532899 for bioRxiv preprint.
How to cite: pIA035 was a gift from Rut Carballido-López (Addgene plasmid # 200426 ; http://n2t.net/addgene:200426 ; RRID:Addgene_200426)
