[The description below was written by a language model from this plasmid's Addgene catalogue record and pLannotate feature annotations shown in this document.]
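Description:
pIA035 is a Bacillus subtilis chromosomal integration vector built on the pIA027 backbone, designed to insert a constitutively expressed LacI–dronPA fusion at the amyE locus for PALM-compatible FROS (fluorescent repressor–operator system) imaging. It is propagated in E. coli through a ColE1/pMB1-type origin and an ampicillin resistance gene with its bla promoter. The catalogue lists it as low copy, although the annotation tool labels the origin as a high-copy type. No B. subtilis replication origin is annotated, consistent with an integrative design. Two amylase-homologous fragments in the feature table flank the payload and most likely represent the front and back arms of amyE, which direct double-crossover recombination into the chromosome. A Staphylococcus-derived cat gene lying between the arms provides chloramphenicol selection of integrants.

The payload is E. coli lacI carrying the Δ11 truncation, which removes the C-terminal residues. It is expressed from the Ppen promoter and fused at its C terminus to dronPA, annotated as the photoswitchable green fluorescent protein Dronpa from Echinophyllia. The promoter itself is not annotated but presumably sits in the gap upstream of lacI. According to the depositor, the lacI fragment was amplified from pPT300 and joined into BamHI/NotI-cut pIA027. In a strain carrying a lacO operator array, the fusion binds the array and marks that chromosomal position, and the photoswitchable tag permits single-molecule localisation microscopy. Several short annotated fragments (TcR, NeoR/KanR, phage T5, yeast and other hits) appear to be backbone remnants or weak homology matches rather than functional elements. The sequenced record is slightly longer than the stated total size.
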