Features (pLannotate 1.2.2; 20 found; start..end, strand, type, name):
    205..570     +  CDS            amyA (fragment): AMY_BUTFI - Protein inferred from homology: Swiss-Prot protein existence level 3. From Butyrivibrio fibrisolvens.
    776..792     +  misc_feature   MCS (fragment): pUC18/19 multiple cloning site
   1048..2095    +  CDS            lacI (fragment): lac repressor; lacI; The lac repressor binds to the lac operator to inhibit transcription in E. coli. This inhibition can be relieved by adding lactose or isopropyl-β-D-thiogalactopyranoside (IPTG).
   2103..2774    +  CDS            Dronpa: Dronpa is a photoswitchable green fluorescent protein published in 2004, derived from Echinophyllia sp. SC22.
   2778..2797    +  misc_feature   MCS (fragment): pUC18/19 multiple cloning site
   2815..2831    +  promoter       tet promoter (fragment): E. coli promoter for tetracycline efflux protein gene
   2831..2932    +  CDS            cop (fragment): COP1_STAAU - Protein predicted: Swiss-Prot protein existence level 4. Putative control of replication message. From Staphylococcus aureus.
   3117..3764    +  CDS            cat: CAT1_STAAU - Experimental evidence at transcript level: Swiss-Prot protein existence level 2. This enzyme is an effector of chloramphenicol resistance in bacteria. From Staphylococcus aureus.
   3862..4142    +  CDS            TcR (fragment): tetracycline efflux protein; tet; confers resistance to tetracycline
   4138..5067    +  CDS            amyA (fragment): AMY_BUTFI - Protein inferred from homology: Swiss-Prot protein existence level 3. From Butyrivibrio fibrisolvens.
   5329..5481    +  CDS            ldh (fragment): LDH_MYCPN - Experimental evidence at protein level: Swiss-Prot protein existence level 1. Catalyzes the conversion of lactate to pyruvate. From Mycoplasma pneumoniae (strain ATCC 29342 / M129).
   5474..5770    +  CDS            TcR (fragment): tetracycline efflux protein; tet; confers resistance to tetracycline
   5771..5953    -  CDS            D20 (fragment): CAPSD_BPT5 - Experimental evidence at protein level: Swiss-Prot protein existence level 1. Major capsid protein that self-associates to form 120 hexamers and 11 pentamers, building the T=13 icosahedral capsid which about 860 Angstroms in diameter. Responsible for its self-assembly into a procapsid. The phage does not need to encode a separate scaffolfing protein because its capsid protein contains the delta domain that carries that function. The capsid gains its final stability through the reorganization of the subunits that takes place upon expansion. DNA encapsidation through the portal trig
   5964..6000    -  CDS            NeoR/KanR (fragment): aminoglycoside phosphotransferase confers resistance to neomycin, kanamycin, and G418 (Geneticin®)
   6132..6233    -  CDS            RAF1 (fragment): RAF_YEAST - Experimental evidence at transcript level: Swiss-Prot protein existence level 2. Antagonizes transcriptional repression of recombinase FLP by REP1-REP2. May play a role in plasmid partitioning. From Saccharomyces cerevisiae (strain ATCC 204508 / S288c) (Baker's yeast).
   6229..6288    -  CDS            ENDON_BPT5 (fragment): Experimental evidence at transcript level: Swiss-Prot protein existence level 2. Endonuclease responsible for the single-chain interruptions (nicks) located at specific positions in the minus strand of the viral genome. From Escherichia phage T5 (Enterobacteria phage T5).
   6355..6444    -  CDS            str (fragment): STR_KLEPN - Protein inferred from homology: Swiss-Prot protein existence level 3. The aminoglycoside phosphotransferases achieve inactivation of their antibiotic substrates by phosphorylation. From Klebsiella pneumoniae.
   6468..7056    -  rep_origin     ori: high-copy-number ColE1/pMB1/pBR322/pUC origin of replication
   7227..8087    -  CDS            AmpR: β-lactamase; bla; confers resistance to ampicillin, carbenicillin, and related antibiotics
   8088..8192    -  promoter       AmpR promoter: bla
>Addgene plasmid #200426 | pIA035 | addgene full sequence | sequence record 405336 | Addgene NGS Result
AACAAAATTCTCCAGTCTTCACATCGGTTTGAAAGGAGGAAGCGGAAGAATGAAGTAAGAGGGATTTTTG
ACTCCGAAGTAAGTCTTCAAAAAATCAAATAAGGAGTGTCAAGAATGTTTGCAAAACGATTCAAAACCTC
TTTACTGCCGTTATTCGCTGGATTTTTATTGCTGTTTCATTTGGTTCTGGCAGGACCGGCGGCTGCGAGT
GCTGAAACGGCGAACAAATCGAATGAGCTTACAGCACCGTCGATCAAAAGCGGAACCATTCTTCATGCAT
GGAATTGGTCGTTCAATACGTTAAAACACAATATGAAGGATATTCATGATGCAGGATATACAGCCATTCA
GACATCTCCGATTAACCAAGTAAAGGAAGGGAATCAAGGAGATAAAAGCATGTCGAACTGGTACTGGCTG
TATCAGCCGACATCGTATCAAATTGGCAACCGTTACTTAGGTACTGAACAAGAATTTAAAGAAATGTGTG
CAGCCGCTGAAGAATATGGCATAAAGGTCATTGTTGACGCGGTCATCAATCATACCACCAGTGATTATGC
CGCGATTTCCAATGAGGTTAAGAGTATTCCAAACTGGACACATGGAAACACACAAATTAAAAACTGGTCT
GATCGATGGGATGTCACGCAGAATTAAATAGTACATAATGGATTTCCTTACGCGAAATACGGGCAGACAT
GGCCTGCCCGGTTATTATTATTTTTGACACCAGACCAACTGGTAATGGTAGCGACCGGCGCTCAGGATCG
CTAGCGAATTCGAGCTCGGTACGGGGACGGGTTATCGAATTCCCGGTGGAAACGAGGTCATCATTTCCTT
CCGAAAAAACGGTTGCATTTAAATCTTACATATGTAATACTTTCAAAGACTACATTTGTAAGATTTGATG
TTTGAGTCGGCTGAAAGATCGTACGTACCAATTATTGTTTCGTGATTGTTCAAGCCATAACACTGTAGGG
ATAGTGGAAAGAGTGCTTCATCTGGTTACGATCAATCAAATATTCAAACGGAGGGAGACGATTTTGATGA
AACCAGTAACGTTATACGATGTCGCAGAGTATGCCGGTGTCTCTTATCAGACCGTTTCCCGCGTGGTGAA
CCAGGCCAGCCACGTTTCTGCGAAAACGCGGGAAAAAGTGGAAGCGGCGATGGCGGAGCTGAATTACATT
CCCAACCGCGTGGCACAACAACTGGCGGGCAAACAGTCGTTGCTGATTGGCGTTGCCACCTCCAGTCTGG
CCCTGCACGCGCCGTCGCAAATTGTCGCGGCGATTAAATCTCGCGCCGATCAACTGGGTGCCAGCGTGGT
GGTGTCGATGGTAGAACGAAGCGGCGTCGAAGCCTGTAAAACGGCGGTGCACAATCTTCTCGCGCAACGC
GTCAGTGGGCTGATCATTAACTATCCGCTGGATGACCAGGATGCCATTGCTGTGGAAGCTGCCTGCACTA
ATGTTCCGGCGTTATTTCTTGATGTCTCTGACCAGACACCCATCAACAGTATTATTTTCTCCCATGAAGA
CGGTACGCGACTGGGCGTGGAGCATCTGGTCGCATTGGGTCACCAGCAAATCGCGCTGTTAGCGGGCCCA
TTAAGTTCTGTCTCGGCGCGTCTGCGTCTGGCTGGCTGGCATAAATATCTCACTCGCAATCAAATTCAGC
CGATAGCGGAACGGGAAGGCGACTGGAGTGCCATGTCCGGTTTTCAACAAACCATGCAAATGCTGAATGA
GGGCATCGTTCCCACTGCGATGCTGGTTGCCAACGATCAGATGGCGCTGGGCGCAATGCGCGCCATTACC
GAGTCCGGGCTGCGCGTTGGTGCGGATATCTCGGTAGTGGGATACGACGATACCGAAGACAGCTCATGTT
ATATCCCGCCGTTAACCACCATCAAACAGGATTTTCGCCTGCTGGGGCAAACCAGCGTGGACCGCTTGCT
GCAACTCTCTCAGGGCCAGGCGGTGAAGGGCAATCAGCTGTTGCCCGTCTCACTGGTGAAAAGAAAAACC
ACCCTGGCGCCCAATACGCAAACCGCCTCTCCCCGCGCGTTGGCCGATTCATTAATGCAGCTGGCGGCCG
CCATGAGTGTGATTAAACCAGACATGAAGATCAAGCTGCGTATGGAAGGCGCTGTAAATGGACACCCGTT
CGCGATTGAAGGAGTTGGCCTTGGGAAGCCTTTCGAGGGAAAACAGAGTATGGACCTTAAAGTCAAAGAA
GGCGGACCTCTGCCTTTCGCCTATGACATCTTGACAACTGTGTTCTGTTACGGCAACAGGGTATTCGCCA
AATACCCAGAAAATATAGTAGACTATTTCAAGCAGTCGTTTCCTGAGGGCTACTCTTGGGAACGAAGCAT
GAATTACGAAGACGGGGGCATTTGTAACGCGACAAACGACATAACCCTGGATGGTGACTGTTATATCTAT
GAAATTCGATTTGATGGTGTGAACTTTCCTGCCAATGGTCCAGTTATGCAGAAGAGGACTGTGAAATGGG
AGCCATCCACTGAGAAATTGTATGTGCGTGATGGAGTGCTGAAGGGTGATGTTAACATGGCTCTGTCGCT
TGAAGGAGGTGGCCATTACCGATGTGACTTCAAAACTACTTATAAAGCTAAGAAGGTTGTCCAGTTGCCA
GACTATCACTTTGTGGACCACCACATTGAGATTAAAAGCCACGACAAAGATTACAGTAATGTTAATCTGC
ATGAGCATGCCGAAGCGCATTCTGAGCTGCCGAGGCAGGCCAAGTAAACCTGCAGGCATGCAAGCTTGGC
TGTAATTCTCATGTTTGACAGCTTATCATCGGCAATAGTTACCCTTATTATCAAGATAAGAAAGAAAAGG
ATTTTTCGCTACGCTCAAATCCTTTAAAAAAACACAAAAGACCACATTTTTTAATGTGGTCTTTTATTCT
TCAACTAAAGCACCCATTAGTTCAACAAACGAAAATTGGATAAAGTGGGATATTTTTAAAATATATATTT
ATGTTACAGTAATATTGACTTTTAAAAAAGGATTGATTCTAATGAAGAAAGCAGACAAGTAAGCCTCCTA
AATTCACTTTAGATAAAAATTTAGGAGGCATATCAAATGAACTTTAATAAAATTGATTTAGACAATTGGA
AGAGAAAAGAGATATTTAATCATTATTTGAACCAACAAACGACTTTTAGTATAACCACAGAAATTGATAT
TAGTGTTTTATACCGAAACATAAAACAAGAAGGATATAAATTTTACCCTGCATTTATTTTCTTAGTGACA
AGGGTGATAAACTCAAATACAGCTTTTAGAACTGGTTACAATAGCGACGGAGAGTTAGGTTATTGGGATA
AGTTAGAGCCACTTTATACAATTTTTGATGGTGTATCTAAAACATTCTCTGGTATTTGGACTCCTGTAAA
GAATGACTTCAAAGAGTTTTATGATTTATACCTTTCTGATGTAGAGAAATATAATGGTTCGGGGAAATTG
TTTCCCAAAACACCTATACCTGAAAATGCTTTTTCTCTTTCTATTATTCCATGGACTTCATTTACTGGGT
TTAACTTAAATATCAATAATAATAGTAATTACCTTCTACCCATTATTACAGCAGGAAAATTCATTAATAA
AGGTAATTCAATATATTTACCGCTATCTTTACAGGTACATCATTCTGTTTGTGATGGTTATCATGCAGGA
TTGTTTATGAACTCTATTCAGGAATTGTCAGATAGGCCTAATGACTGGCTTTTATAATATGAGATAATGC
CGACTGTACTTTTTACAGTCGGTTTTCTAATGTCACTAACCTGCCCCGTTAGTTGAAGAAGGTTTTTATA
TTACAGCTCCAGATCCTCTACGCCGGACGCATCGTGGCCGGCATCACCGGCGCCACAGGTGCGGTTGCTG
GCGCCTATATCGCCGACATCACCGATGGGGAAGATCGGGCTCGCCACTTCGGGCTCATGAGCGCTTGTTT
CGGCGTGGGTATGGTGGCAGGCCCCGTGGCCGGGGGACTGTTGGGCGCCATCTCCTTGCATGCACCATTC
CTTGCGGCGGCGGTGCTCAACGGCCTCAACCTACTACTGGGCTGCTTCCTAATGCAGGAGTCGCATAAGG
GAGAGCGTCGACATGGATGAGCGATGATGATATCCGTTTAGGCTGGGCGGTGATAGCTTCTCGTTCAGGC
AGTACGCCTCTTTTCTTTTCCAGACCTGAGGGAGGCGGAAATGGTGTGAGGTTCCCGGGGAAAAGCCAAA
TAGGCGATCGCGGGAGTGCTTTATTTGAAGATCAGGCTATCACTGCGGTCAATAGATTTCACAATGTGAT
GGCTGGACAGCCTGAGGAACTCTCGAACCCGAATGGAAACAACCAGATATTTATGAATCAGCGCGGCTCA
CATGGCGTTGTGCTGGCAAATGCAGGTTCATCCTCTGTCTCTATCAATACGGCAACAAAATTGCCTGATG
GCAGGTATGACAATAAAGCTGGAGCGGGTTCATTTCAAGTGAACGATGGTAAACTGACAGGCACGATCAA
TGCCAGGTCTGTAGCTGTGCTTTATCCTGATGATATTGCAAAAGCGCCTCATGTTTTCCTTGAGAATTAC
AAAACAGGTGTAACACATTCTTTCAATGATCAACTGACGATTACCTTGCGTGCAGATGCGAATACAACAA
AAGCCGTTTATCAAATCAATAATGGACCAGAGACGGCGTTTAAGGATGGAGATCAATTCACAATCGGAAA
AGGAGATCCATTTGGCAAAACATACACCATCATGTTAAAAGGAACGAACAGTGATGGTGTAACGAGGACC
GAGAAATACAGTTTTGTTAAAAGAGATCCAGCGTCGGCCAAAACCATCGGCTATCAAAATCCGAATCATT
GGAGCCAGGTAAATGCTTATATCTATAAACATGATGGGAGCCGAGTAATTGAATTGACCGGATCTTGGCC
TGGAAAACCAATGACTAAAAATGCAGACGGAATTTACACGCTGACGCTGCCTGCGGACACGGATACAACC
AACGCAAAAGTGATTTTTAATAATGGCAGCGCCCAAGTGCCCGGTCAGAATCAGCCTGGCTTTGATTACG
TGCTAAATGGTTTATATAATGACTCGGGCTTAAGCGGTTCTCTTCCCCATTGAGGGCAAGGCTAGACGGG
ACTTACCGAAAGAAACCATCAATGATGGTTTCTTTTTTGTTCATAAATCAGACAAAACTTTTCTCTTGCA
AAAGTTTGTGAAGTGTTGCACAATATAAATGTGAAATACTTCACAAACAAAAAGACATCAAAGAGAAACA
TACCCTGCAAGGATGCTGATATTGTCTGCATTTGCGCCGGAGCAAACCAAAAACCTGGTGAGACACGCCT
TGAATTAGTAGAAAAGAACTTGAAGATTTTCAAAGGCATCGTTAGTGAAGTCATGGCGAGCGGATTTGAC
GGCATTTTCTTAGTCGCGACGCGAGGCTGGATGGCCTTCCCCATTATGATTCTTCTCGCTTCCGGCGGCA
TCGGGATGCCCGCGTTGCAGGCCATGCTGTCCAGGCAGGTAGATGACGACCATCAGGGACAGCTTCAAGG
ATCGCTCGCGGCTCTTACCAGCCTAACTTCGATCATTGGACCGCTGATCGTCACGGCGATTTATGCCGCC
TCGGCGAGCACATGGAACGGGTTGGCATGGATTGTAGGCGCCGCCCTATACCTTGTCTGCCTCCCCGCGT
TGCGTCGCGGTGCATGGAGCCGGGCCACCTACTGAAGTGGATTTCTTTAAGAGCTCCTTTAACTTCCTCA
CCAGTAGTTGTATCGGTACCATAAGTAGAAGCAGCAACCCAAGTAGCTTTACCAGCATCCGGTTCAACCA
GCATAGTAAGAATCTTACTGGACATCGGCAGTTCTTCGAACAGTGCGCCAACTACCAGCTCTTTCTGCAG
TTCATTCAGGGCACCGGAGAACCTGCGTGCAATCCATCTTGTTCAATCATGCGAAACGATCCTCATCCTG
TCTCTTGATCCATGGATTACGCGTTAACCCGGGCCCGCGGATGCATATGATCAGATCTTAAGGCCTAGGT
CTAGAGTCTTTGTTTTGACGCCATTAGCGTACGTAACAATCCTCGTTAAAGGACAAGGACCTGAGCGGAA
GTGTATCGTACAGTAGACGGAGTATACTAGTATAGTCTATAGTCCGTGGAATTATTATATTTATCTCCGA
CGATATTCTCATCAGTGAAATCCAGCTGGAGTTCTTTAGCAAATTTTTTTATTAGCTGAACTTAGTATTA
GTGGCCATACTCCTCCAATCCAAAGCTATTTAGAAAGATTACTATATCCTCAAACAGGCGGTAACCGGCC
TCTTCATCGGGAATGCGCGCGACCTTCAGCATCGCCGGCATGTCCCCCTGGCGGACGGGAAGTATCCAGC
TCGAGGTCGGGCCGCGTTGCTGGCGTTTTTCCATAGGCTCCGCCCCCCTGACGAGCATCACAAAAATCGA
CGCTCAAGTCAGAGGTGGCGAAACCCGACAGGACTATAAAGATACCAGGCGTTTCCCCCTGGAAGCTCCC
TCGTGCGCTCTCCTGTTCCGACCCTGCCGCTTACCGGATACCTGTCCGCCTTTCTCCCTTCGGGAAGCGT
GGCGCTTTCTCATAGCTCACGCTGTAGGTATCTCAGTTCGGTGTAGGTCGTTCGCTCCAAGCTGGGCTGT
GTGCACGAACCCCCCGTTCAGCCCGACCGCTGCGCCTTATCCGGTAACTATCGTCTTGAGTCCAACCCGG
TAAGACACGACTTATCGCCACTGGCAGCAGCCACTGGTAACAGGATTAGCAGAGCGAGGTATGTAGGCGG
TGCTACAGAGTTCTTGAAGTGGTGGCCTAACTACGGCTACACTAGAAGGACAGTATTTGGTATCTGCGCT
CTGCTGAAGCCAGTTACCTTCGGAAAAAGAGTTGGTAGCTCTTGATCCGGCAAACAAACCACCGCTGGTA
GCGGTGGTTTTTTTGTTTGCAAGCAGCAGATTACGCGCAGAAAAAAAGGATCTCAAGAAGATCCTTTGAT
CTTTTCTACGGGGTCTGACGCTCAGTGGAACGAAAACTCACGTTAAGGGATTTTGGTCATGAGATTATCA
AAAAGGATCTTCACCTAGATCCTTTTAAATTAAAAATGAAGTTTTAAATCAATCTAAAGTATATATGAGT
AAACTTGGTCTGACAGTTACCAATGCTTAATCAGTGAGGCACCTATCTCAGCGATCTGTCTATTTCGTTC
ATCCATAGTTGCCTGACTCCCCGTCGTGTAGATAACTACGATACGGGAGGGCTTACCATCTGGCCCCAGT
GCTGCAATGATACCGCGAGACCCACGCTCACCGGCTCCAGATTTATCAGCAATAAACCAGCCAGCCGGAA
GGGCCGAGCGCAGAAGTGGTCCTGCAACTTTATCCGCCTCCATCCAGTCTATTAATTGTTGCCGGGAAGC
TAGAGTAAGTAGTTCGCCAGTTAATAGTTTGCGCAACGTTGTTGCCATTGCTGCAGGCATCGTGGTGTCA
CGCTCGTCGTTTGGTATGGCTTCATTCAGCTCCGGTTCCCAACGATCAAGGCGAGTTACATGATCCCCCA
TGTTGTGCAAAAAAGCGGTTAGCTCCTTCGGTCCTCCGATCGTTGTCAGAAGTAAGTTGGCCGCAGTGTT
ATCACTCATGGTTATGGCAGCACTGCATAATTCTCTTACTGTCATGCCATCCGTAAGATGCTTTTCTGTG
ACTGGTGAGTACTCAACCAAGTCATTCTGAGAATAGTGTATGCGGCGACCGAGTTGCTCTTGCCCGGCGT
CAACACGGGATAATACCGCGCCACATAGCAGAACTTTAAAAGTGCTCATCATTGGAAAACGTTCTTCGGG
GCGAAAACTCTCAAGGATCTTACCGCTGTTGAGATCCAGTTCGATGTAACCCACTCGTGCACCCAACTGA
TCTTCAGCATCTTTTACTTTCACCAGCGTTTCTGGGTGAGCAAAAACAGGAAGGCAAAATGCCGCAAAAA
AGGGAATAAGGGCGACACGGAAATGTTGAATACTCATACTCTTCCTTTTTCAATATTATTGAAGCATTTA
TCAGGGTTATTGTCTCATGAGCGGATACATATTTGAATGTATTTAGAAAAATAAACAAATAGGGGTTCCG
CGCACATTTCCCCGAAAAGTGCCACCTGACGTCTAAGAAACCATTATTATCATGACATTAACCTATAAAA
ATAGGCGTATCACGAGGCCCTTTCGTCTTCAAGAATT
